>Addgene plasmid | pGFP(C3)-Vinculin Sequencing Result | analyzer sequence | sequence record 35477
AGTACTCAGATCTCGAGCTCAAGCTTCGAATTCCTGCCGCGATGCCAGTGTTTCATACGCGTACGATCGA
GAGCATCCTGGAGCCGGTGGCGCAGCAGATCTCGCACCTGGTGATTATGCACGAGGAGGGCGAGGTGGAC
GGCAAAGCCATTCCTGACCTCACCGCGCCCGTAGCCGCCGTGCAGGCGGCCGTCAGCAACCTCGTCCGGG
TTGGAAAAGAGACTGTTCAGACCACTGAGGATCAGATTCTGAAGAGAGATATGCCACCAGCCTTTATTAA
GGTTGAAAATGCTTGCACCAAGCTTGTTCAGGCAGCCCAGATGCTTCAGTCAGACCCATACTCGGTTCCT
GCGCGGGATTACCTCATTGACGGCTCTAGGGGAATCCTTTCTGGCACATCTGACCTACTGCTTACCTTCG
ATGAGGCTGAGGTTCGTAAAATTATTAGGGTTTGCAAAGGAATTTTGGAATATCTTACAGTGGCAGAGGT
AGTGGAAACTATGGAAGACTTGGTCACTTACACAAAGAATCTTGGGCCAGGAATGACTAAGATGGCCAAA
ATGATTGATGAGAGACAGCAGGAGTTGACTCACCAGGAACACCGTGTGATGTTGGTGAACTCAATGAACA
CTGTCAAAGAGCTGCTTCCTGTTCTCATTTCAGCTATGAAGATTTTTGTTACAACCAAAAACTCAAAAAA
CCAAGGAATAGAAGAAGCTTTGAAAAATCGAAATTTTACTGTAGAAAAGATGAGTGCTGAAATTAACGAG
ATCATTCGTGTGTTACAACTCACTTCCTGGGATGAAGATGCCTGGGCCAGCAAGGACACTGAAGCCATGA
AGAGAGCGCTGGCGTCCATAGACTCCAAATTGAACCAGG
